>Addgene plasmid #116228 | pHAGE-EGFR-A289D | addgene full sequence | sequence record 250466 | Addgene NGS Result
ATTATCGTTTCAGACCCACCTCCCAACCCCGAGGGGACCCGACAGGCCCGAAGGAATAGAAGAAGAAGGT
GGAGAGAGAGACAGAGACAGATCCATTCGATTAGTGAACGGATCTCGACGGTATCGCCGAATTCACAAAT
GGCAGTATTCATCCACAATTTTAAAAGAAAAGGGGGGATTGGGGGGTACAGTGCAGGGGAAAGAATAGTA
GACATAATAGCAACAGACATACAAACTAAAGAATTACAAAAACAAATTACAAAAATTCAAAATTTTCGGG
TTTATTACAGGGACAGCAGAGATCCAGTTTGGACTAGTCGTGAGGCTCCGGTGCCCGTCAGTGGGCAGAG
CGCACATCGCCCACAGTCCCCGAGAAGTTGGGGGGAGGGGTCGGCAATTGAACCGGTGCCTAGAGAAGGT
GGCGCGGGGTAAACTGGGAAAGTGATGTCGTGTACTGGCTCCGCCTTTTTCCCGAGGGTGGGGGAGAACC
GTATATAAGTGCAGTAGTCGCCGTGAACGTTCTTTTTCGCAACGGGTTTGCCGCCAGAACACAGGTAAGT
GCCGTGTGTGGTTCCCGCGGGCCTGGCCTCTTTACGGGTTATGGCCCTTGCGTGCCTTGAATTACTTCCA
CCTGGCTGCAGTACGTGATTCTTGATCCCGAGCTTCGGGTTGGAAGTGGGTGGGAGAGTTCGAGGCCTTG
CGCTTAAGGAGCCCCTTCGCCTCGTGCTTGAGTTGAGGCCTGGCCTGGGCGCTGGGGCCGCCGCGTGCGA
ATCTGGTGGCACCTTCGCGCCTGTCTCGCTGCTTTCGATAAGTCTCTAGCCATTTAAAATTTTTGATGAC
CTGCTGCGACGCTTTTTTTCTGGCAAGATAGTCTTGTAAATGCGGGCCAAGATCTGCACACTGGTATTTC
GGTTTTTGGGGCCGCGGGCGGCGACGGGGCCCGTGCGTCCCAGCGCACATGTTCGGCGAGGCGGGGCCTG
CGAGCGCGGCCACCGAGAATCGGACGGGGGTAGTCTCAAGCTGGCCGGCCTGCTCTGGTGCCTGGCCTCG
CGCCGCCGTGTATCGCCCCGCCCTGGGCGGCAAGGCTGGCCCGGTCGGCACCAGTTGCGTGAGCGGAAAG
ATGGCCGCTTCCCGGCCCTGCTGCAGGGAGCTCAAAATGGAGGACGCGGCGCTCGGGAGAGCGGGCGGGT
GAGTCACCCACACAAAGGAAAAGGGCCTTTCCGTCCTCAGCCGTCGCTTCATGTGACTCCACGGAGTACC
GGGCGCCGTCCAGGCACCTCGATTAGTTCTCGAGCTTTTGGAGTACGTCGTCTTTAGGTTGGGGGGAGGG
GTTTTATGCGATGGAGTTTCCCCACACTGAGTGGGTGGAGACTGAAGTTAGGCCAGCTTGGCACTTGATG
TAATTCTCCTTGGAATTTGCCCTTTTTGAGTTTGGATCTTGGTTCATTCTCAAGCCTCAGACAGTGGTTC
AAAGTTTTTTTCTTCCATTTCAGGTGTCGTGAAGCGGCCCTGCAGATATCAACAAGTTTGTACAAAAAAG
CAGGCACCATGCGACCCTCCGGGACGGCCGGGGCAGCGCTCCTGGCGCTGCTGGCTGCGCTCTGCCCGGC
GAGTCGGGCTCTGGAGGAAAAGAAAGTTTGCCAAGGCACGAGTAACAAGCTCACGCAGTTGGGCACTTTT
GAAGATCATTTTCTCAGCCTCCAGAGGATGTTCAATAACTGTGAGGTGGTCCTTGGGAATTTGGAAATTA
CCTATGTGCAGAGGAATTATGATCTTTCCTTCTTAAAGACCATCCAGGAGGTGGCTGGTTATGTCCTCAT
TGCCCTCAACACAGTGGAGCGAATTCCTTTGGAAAACCTGCAGATCATCAGAGGAAATATGTACTACGAA
AATTCCTATGCCTTAGCAGTCTTATCTAACTATGATGCAAATAAAACCGGACTGAAGGAGCTGCCCATGA
GAAATTTACAGGAAATCCTGCATGGCGCCGTGCGGTTCAGCAACAACCCTGCCCTGTGCAACGTGGAGAG
CATCCAGTGGCGGGACATAGTCAGCAGTGACTTTCTCAGCAACATGTCGATGGACTTCCAGAACCACCTG
GGCAGCTGCCAAAAGTGTGATCCAAGCTGTCCCAATGGGAGCTGCTGGGGTGCAGGAGAGGAGAACTGCC
AGAAACTGACCAAAATCATCTGTGCCCAGCAGTGCTCCGGGCGCTGCCGTGGCAAGTCCCCCAGTGACTG
CTGCCACAACCAGTGTGCTGCAGGCTGCACAGGCCCCCGGGAGAGCGACTGCCTGGTCTGCCGCAAATTC
CGAGACGAAGCCACGTGCAAGGACACCTGCCCCCCACTCATGCTCTACAACCCCACCACGTACCAGATGG
ATGTGAACCCCGAGGGCAAATACAGCTTTGGTGACACCTGCGTGAAGAAGTGTCCCCGTAATTATGTGGT
GACAGATCACGGCTCGTGCGTCCGAGCCTGTGGGGCCGACAGCTATGAGATGGAGGAAGACGGCGTCCGC
AAGTGTAAGAAGTGCGAAGGGCCTTGCCGCAAAGTGTGTAACGGAATAGGTATTGGTGAATTTAAAGACT
CACTCTCCATAAATGCTACGAATATTAAACACTTCAAAAACTGCACCTCCATCAGTGGCGATCTCCACAT
CCTGCCGGTGGCATTTAGGGGTGACTCCTTCACACATACTCCTCCTCTGGATCCACAGGAACTGGATATT
CTGAAAACCGTAAAGGAAATCACAGGGTTTTTGCTGATTCAGGCTTGGCCTGAAAACAGGACGGACCTCC
ATGCCTTTGAGAACCTAGAAATCATACGCGGCAGGACCAAGCAACATGGTCAGTTTTCTCTTGCAGTCGT
CAGCCTGAACATAACATCCTTGGGATTACGCTCCCTCAAGGAGATAAGTGATGGAGATGTGATAATTTCA
GGAAACAAAAATTTGTGCTATGCAAATACAATAAACTGGAAAAAACTGTTTGGGACCTCCGGTCAGAAAA
CCAAAATTATAAGCAACAGAGGTGAAAACAGCTGCAAGGCCACAGGCCAGGTCTGCCATGCCTTGTGCTC
CCCCGAGGGCTGCTGGGGCCCGGAGCCCAGGGACTGCGTCTCTTGCCGGAATGTCAGCCGAGGCAGGGAA
TGCGTGGACAAGTGCAACCTTCTGGAGGGTGAGCCAAGGGAGTTTGTGGAGAACTCTGAGTGCATACAGT
GCCACCCAGAGTGCCTGCCTCAGGCCATGAACATCACCTGCACAGGACGGGGACCAGACAACTGTATCCA
GTGTGCCCACTACATTGACGGCCCCCACTGCGTCAAGACCTGCCCGGCAGGAGTCATGGGAGAAAACAAC
ACCCTGGTCTGGAAGTACGCAGACGCCGGCCATGTGTGCCACCTGTGCCATCCAAACTGCACCTACGGAT
GCACTGGGCCAGGTCTTGAAGGCTGTCCAACGAATGGGCCTAAGATCCCGTCCATCGCCACTGGGATGGT
GGGGGCCCTCCTCTTGCTGCTGGTGGTGGCCCTGGGGATCGGCCTCTTCATGCGAAGGCGCCACATCGTT
CGGAAGCGCACGCTGCGGAGGCTGCTGCAGGAGAGGGAGCTTGTGGAGCCTCTTACACCCAGT
[981 nt withheld, positions 3634-4614]
TTCTTCAGCAGCCCCTCCACGTCACGGACTCCCCTCCTGAGCTCTCTGAGTGCAACCAGCAACAATTCCA
CCGTGGCTTGCATTGATAGAAATGGGCTGCAAAGCTGTCCCATCAAGGAAGACAGCTTCTTGCAGCGATA
CAGCTCAGACCCCACAGGCGCCTTGACTGAGGACAGCATAGACGACACCTTCCTCCCAGTGCCTGAATAC
ATAAACCAGTCCGTTCCCAAAAGGCCCGCTGGCTCTGTGCAGAATCCTGTCTATCACAATCAGCCTCTGA
ACCCCGCGCCCAGCAGAGACCCACACTACCAGGACCCCCACAGCACTGCAGTGGGCAACCCCGAGTATCT
CAACACTGTCCAGCCCACCTGTGTCAACAGCACATTCGACAGCCCTGCCCACTGGGCCCAGAAAGGCAGC
CACCAAATTAGCCTGGACAACCCTGACTACCAGCAGGACTTCTTTCCCAAGGAAGCCAAGCCAAATGGCA
TCTTTAAGGGCTCCACAGCTGAAAATGCAGAATACCTAAGGGTCGCGCCACAAAGCAGTGAATTTATTGG
AGCATAGAACCCAGCTTTCTTGTACAAAGTGGTTGATATCCAGCACAGTGGCGGCCGCTCGAGTCTAGAG
GGCCCGCGGTTCGAAGGTAAGCCTATCCCTAACCCTCTCCTCGGTCTCGATTCTACGCGTACCGGTTAGT
AATGAGATCCCTCCCCCCCCCCTAACGTTACTGGCCGAAGCCGCTTGGAATAAGGCCGGTGTGCGTTTGT
CTATATGTTATTTTCCACCATATTGCCGTCTTTTGGCAATGTGAGGGCCCGGAAACCTGGCCCTGTCTTC
TTGACGAGCATTCCTAGGGGTCTTTCCCCTCTCGCCAAAGGAATGCAAGGTCTGTTGAATGTCGTGAAGG
AAGCAGTTCCTCTGGAAGCTTCTTGAAGACAAACAACGTCTGTAGCGACCCTTTGCAGGCAGCGGAACCC
CCCACCTGGCGACAGGTGCCTCTGCGGCCAAAAGCCACGTGTATAAGATACACCTGCAAAGGCGGCACAA
CCCCAGTGCCACGTTGTGAGTTGGATAGTTGTGGAAAGAGTCAAATGGCTCTCCTCAAGCGTATTCAACA
AGGGGCTGAAGGATGCCCAGAAGGTACCCCATTGTATGGGATCTGATCTGGGGCCTCGGTGCACATGCTT
TACATGTGTTTAGTCGAGGTTAAAAAAACGTCTAGGCCCCCCGAACCACGGGGACGTGGTTTTCCTTTGA
AAAACACGATGATAATATGGCCACACATATGGTGAGCAAGGGCGAGGAGCTGTTCACCGGGGTGGTGCCC
ATCCTGGTCGAGCTGGACGGCGACGTAAACGGCCACAAGTTCAGCGTGTCCGGCGAGGGCGAGGGCGATG
CCACCTACGGCAAGCTGACCCTGAAGTTCATCTGCACCACCGGCAAGCTGCCCGTGCCCTGGCCCACCCT
CGTGACCACCCTGACCTACGGCGTGCAGTGCTTCAGCCGCTACCCCGACCACATGAAGCAGCACGACTTC
TTCAAGTCCGCCATGCCCGAAGGCTACGTCCAGGAGCGCACCATCTTCTTCAAGGACGACGGCAACTACA
AGACCCGCGCCGAGGTGAAGTTCGAGGGCGACACCCTGGTGAACCGCATCGAGCTGAAGGGCATCGACTT
CAAGGAGGACGGCAACATCCTGGGGCACAAGCTGGAGTACAACTACAACAGCCACAACGTCTATATCATG
GCCGACAAGCAGAAGAACGGCATCAAGGTGAACTTCAAGATCCGCCACAACATCGAGGACGGCAGCGTGC
AGCTCGCCGACCACTACCAGCAGAACACCCCCATCGGCGACGGCCCCGTGCTGCTGCCCGACAACCACTA
CCTGAGCACCCAGTCCGCCCTGAGCAAAGACCCCAACGAGAAGCGCGATCACATGGTCCTGCTGGAGTTC
GTGACCGCCGCCGGGATCACTCTCGGCATGGACGAGCTGTACAAGTAAATCGATAGATCCTAATCAACCT
CTGGATTACAAAATTTGTGAAAGATTGACTGGTATTCTTAACTATGTTGCTCCTTTTACGCTATGTGGAT
ACGCTGCTTTAATGCCTTTGTATCATGCTATTGCTTCCCGTATGGCTTTCATTTTCTCCTCCTTGTATAA
ATCCTGGTTGCTGTCTCTTTATGAGGAGTTGTGGCCCGTTGTCAGGCAACGTGGCGTGGTGTGCACTGTG
TTTGCTGACGCAACCCCCACTGGTTGGGGCATTGCCACCACCTGTCAGCTCCTTTCCGGGACTTTCGCTT
TCCCCCTCCCTATTGCCACGGCGGAACTCATCGCCGCCTGCCTTGCCCGCTGCTGGACAGGGGCTCGGCT
GTTGGGCACTGACAATTCCGTGGTGTTGTCGGGGAAATCATCGTCCTTTCCTTGGCTGCTCGCCTGTGTT
GCCACCTGGATTCTGCGCGGGACGTCCTTCTGCTACGTCCCTTCGGCCCTCAATCCAGCGGACCTTCCTT
CCCGCGGCCTGCTGCCGGCTCTGCGGCCTCTTCCGCGTCTTCGCCTTCGCCCTCAGACGAGTCGGATCTC
CCTTTGGGCCGCCTCCCCGCCTGAGATCCTTTAAGACCAATGACTTACAAGGCAGCTGTAGATCTTAGCC
ACTTTTTAAAAGAAAAGGGGGGACTGGAAGGGCTAATTCACTCCCAACGAAGACAAGATCTGCTTTTTGC
TTGTACTGGGTCTCTCTGGTTAGACCAGATCTGAGCCTGGGAGCTCTCTGGCTAACTAGGGAACCCACTG
CTTAAGCCTCAATAAAGCTTGCCTTGAGTGCTTCAAGTAGTGTGTGCCCGTCTGTTGTGTGACTCTGGTA
ACTAGAGATCCCTCAGACCCTTTTAGTCAGTGTGGAAAATCTCTAGCAGTAGTAGTTCATGTCATCTTAT
TATTCAGTATTTATAACTTGCAAAGAAATGAATATCAGAGAGTGAGAGGCCCGGGTTAATTAAGGAAAGG
GCTAGATCATTCTTGAAGACGAAAGGGCCTCGTGATACGCCTATTTTTATAGGTTAATGTCATGATAATA
ATGGTTTCTTAGACGTCAGGTGGCACTTTTCGGGGAAATGTGCGCGGAACCCCTATTTGTTTATTTTTCT
AAATACATTCAAATATGTATCCGCTCATGAGACAATAACCCTGATAAATGCTTCAATAATATTGAAAAAG
GAAGAGTATGAGTATTCAACATTTCCGTGTCGCCCTTATTCCCTTTTTTGCGGCATTTTGCCTTCCTGTT
TTTGCTCACCCAGAAACGCTGGTGAAAGTAAAAGATGCTGAAGATCAGTTGGGTGCACGAGTGGGTTACA
TCGAACTGGATCTCAACAGCGGTAAGATCCTTGAGAGTTTTCGCCCCGAAGAACGTTTTCCAATGATGAG
CACTTTTAAAGTTCTGCTATGTGGCGCGGTATTATCCCGTGTTGACGCCGGGCAAGAGCAACTCGGTCGC
CGCATACACTATTCTCAGAATGACTTGGTTGAGTACTCACCAGTCACAGAAAAGCATCTTACGGATGGCA
TGACAGTAAGAGAATTATGCAGTGCTGCCATAACCATGAGTGATAACACTGCGGCCAACTTACTTCTGAC
AACGATCGGAGGACCGAAGGAGCTAACCGCTTTTTTGCACAACATGGGGGATCATGTAACTCGCCTTGAT
CGTTGGGAACCGGAGCTGAATGAAGCCATACCAAACGACGAGCGTGACACCACGATGCCTGTAGCAATGG
CAACAACGTTGCGCAAACTATTAACTGGCGAACTACTTACTCTAGCTTCCCGGCAACAATTAATAGACTG
GATGGAGGCGGATAAAGTTGCAGGACCACTTCTGCGCTCGGCCCTTCCGGCTGGCTGGTTTATTGCTGAT
AAATCTGGAGCCGGTGAGCGTGGGTCTCGCGGTATCATTGCAGCACTGGGGCCAGATGGTAAGCCCTCCC
GTATCGTAGTTATCTACACGACGGGGAGTCAGGCAACTATGGATGAACGAAATAGACAGATCGCTGAGAT
AGGTGCCTCACTGATTAAGCATTGGTAACTGTCAGACCAAGTTTACTCATATATACTTTAGATTGATTTA
AAACTTCATTTTTAATTTAAAAGGATCTAGGTGAAGATCCTTTTTGATAATCTCATGACCAAAATCCCTT
AACGTGAGTTTTCGTTCCACTGAGCGTCAGACCCCGTAGAAAAGATCAAAGGATCTTCTTGAGATCCTTT
TTTTCTGCGCGTAATCTGCTGCTTGCAAACAAAAAAACCACCGCTACCAGCGGTGGTTTGTTTGCCGGAT
CAAGAGCTACCAACTCTTTTTCCGAAGGTAACTGGCTTCAGCAGAGCGCAGATACCAAATACTGTTCTTC
TAGTGTAGCCGTAGTTAGGCCACCACTTCAAGAACTCTGTAGCACCGCCTACATACCTCGCTCTGCTAAT
CCTGTTACCAGTGGCTGCTGCCAGTGGCGATAAGTCGTGTCTTACCGGGTTGGACTCAAGACGATAGTTA
CCGGATAAGGCGCAGCGGTCGGGCTGAACGGGGGGTTCGTGCACACAGCCCAGCTTGGAGCGAACGACCT
ACACCGAACTGAGATACCTACAGCGTGAGCTATGAGAAAGCGCCACGCTTCCCGAAGGGAGAAAGGCGGA
CAGGTATCCGGTAAGCGGCAGGGTCGGAACAGGAGAGCGCACGAGGGAGCTTCCAGGGGGAAACGCCTGG
TATCTTTATAGTCCTGTCGGGTTTCGCCACCTCTGACTTGAGCGTCGATTTTTGTGATGCTCGTCAGGGG
GGCGGAGCCTATGGAAAAACGCCAGCAACGCGGCCTTTTTACGGTTCCTGGCCTTTTGCTGGCCTTTTGC
TCACATGTTCTTTCCTGCGTTATCCCCTGATTCTGTGGATAACCGTATTACCGCCTTTGAGTGAGCTGAT
ACCGCTCGCCGCAGCCGAACGACCGAGCGCAGCGAGTCAGTGAGCGAGGAAGCGGAAGAGCGCCCAATAC
GCAAACCGCCTCTCCCCGCGCGTTGGCCGATTCATTAATGCAGCAAGCTCATGGCTGACTAATTTTTTTT
ATTTATGCAGAGGCCGAGGCCGCCTCGGCCTCTGAGCTATTCCAGAAGTAGTGAGGAGGCTTTTTTGGAG
GCCTAGGCTTTTGCAAAAAGCTCCCCGTGGCACGACAGGTTTCCCGACTGGAAAGCGGGCAGTGAGCGCA
ACGCAATTAATGTGAGTTAGCTCACTCATTAGGCACCCCAGGCTTTACACTTTATGCTTCCGGCTCGTAT
GTTGTGTGGAATTGTGAGCGGATAACAATTTCACACAGGAAACAGCTATGACATGATTACGAATTTCACA
AATAAAGCATTTTTTTCACTGCATTCTAGTTGTGGTTTGTCCAAACTCATCAATGTATCTTATCATGTCT
GGATCAACTGGATAACTCAAGCTAACCAAAATCATCCCAAACTTCCCACCCCATACCCTATTACCACTGC
CAATTACCTGTGGTTTCATTTACTCTAAACCTGTGATTCCTCTGAATTATTTTCATTTTAAAGAAATTGT
ATTTGTTAAATATGTACTACAAACTTAGTAGTTGGAAGGGCTAATTCACTCCCAAAGAAGACAAGATATC
CTTGATCTGTGGATCTACCACACACAAGGCTACTTCCCTGATTAGCAGAACTACACACCAGGGCCAGGGG
TCAGATATCCACTGACCTTTGGATGGTGCTACAAGCTAGTACCAGTTGAGCCAGATAAGGTAGAAGAGGC
CAATAAAGGAGAGAACACCAGCTTGTTACACCCTGTGAGCCTGCATGGGATGGATGACCCGGAGAGAGAA
GTGTTAGAGTGGAGGTTTGACAGCCGCCTAGCATTTCATCACGTGGCCCGAGAGCTGCATCCGGAGTACT
TCAAGAACTGCTGATATCGAGCTTGCTACAAGGGACTTTCCGCTGGGGACTTTCCAGGGAGGCGTGGCCT
GGGCGGGACTGGGGAGTGGCGAGCCCTCAGATCCTGCATATAAGCAGCTGCTTTTTGCCTGTACTGGGTC
TCTCTGGTTAGACCAGATCTGAGCCTGGGAGCTCTCTGGCTAACTAGGGAACCCACTGCTTAAGCCTCAA
TAAAGCTTGCCTTGAGTGCTTCAAGTAGTGTGTGCCCGTCTGTTGTGTGACTCTGGTAACTAGAGATCCC
TCAGACCCTTTTAGTCAGTGTGGAAAATCTCTAGCAGTGGCGCCCGAACAGGGACTTGAAAGCGAAAGGG
AAACCAGAGGAGCTCTCTCGACGCAGGACTCGGCTTGCTGAAGCGCGCACGGCAAGAGGCGAGGGGCGGC
GACTGGTGAGTACGCCAAAAATTTTGACTAGCGGAGGCTAGAAGGAGAGAGATGGGTGCGAGAGCGTCAG
TATTAAGCGGGGGAGAATTAGATCGCGATGGGAAAAAATTCGGTTAAGGCCAGGGGGAAAGAAAAAATAT
AAATTAAAACATATAGTATGGGCAAGCAGGGAGCTAGAACGATTCGCAGTTAATCCTGGCCTGTTAGAAA
CATCAGAAGGCTGTAGACAAATACTGGGACAGCTACAACCATCCCTTCAGACAGGATCAGAAGAACTTAG
ATCATTATATAATACAGTAGCAACCCTCTATTGTGTGCATCAAAGGATAGAGATAAAAGACACCAAGGAA
GCTTTAGACAAGATAGAGGAAGAGCAAAACAAAAGTAAGACCACCGCACAGCAAGCGGCCGGCCGCTGAT
CTTCAGACCTGGAGGAGGAGATATGAGGGACAATTGGAGAAGTGAATTATATAAATATAAAGTAGTAAAA
ATTGAACCATTAGGAGTAGCACCCACCAAGGCAAAGAGAAGAGTGGTGCAGAGAGAAAAAAGAGCAGTGG
GAATAGGAGCTTTGTTCCTTGGGTTCTTGGGAGCAGCAGGAAGCACTATGGGCGCAGCGTCAATGACGCT
GACGGTACAGGCCAGACAATTATTGTCTGGTATAGTGCAGCAGCAGAACAATTTGCTGAGGGCTATTGAG
GCGCAACAGCATCTGTTGCAACTCACAGTCTGGGGCATCAAGCAGCTCCAGGCAAGAATCCTGGCTGTGG
AAAGATACCTAAAGGATCAACAGCTCCTGGGGATTTGGGGTTGCTCTGGAAAACTCATTTGCACCACTGC
TGTGCCTTGGAATGCTAGTTGGAGTAATAAATCTCTGGAACAGATTTGGAATCACACGACCTGGATGGAG
TGGGACAGAGAAATTAACAATTACACAAGCTTAATACACTCCTTAATTGAAGAATCGCAAAACCAGCAAG
AAAAGAATGAACAAGAATTATTGGAATTAGATAAATGGGCAAGTTTGTGGAATTGGTTTAACATAACAAA
TTGGCTGTGGTATATAAAATTATTCATAATGATAGTAGGAGGCTTGGTAGGTTTAAGAATAGTTTTTGCT
GTACTTTCTATAGTGAATAGAGTTAGGCAGGGATATTCACC
Features (pLannotate 1.2.2; 27 found; start..end, strand, type, name):
     14..114     +  CDS            Rev (fragment): human immunodeficiency virus 1 (HIV-1) Rev protein; rev; enhances nuclear export of unspliced and incompletely spliced viral mRNAs
    159..276     +  misc_feature   cPPT/CTS: central polypurine tract and central termination sequence of HIV-1
    324..1502    +  promoter       EF-1α promoter: strong constitutive promoter for human elongation factor EF-1α
   1523..1543    +  protein_bind   attB1: mutant version of attB; core recombination site for the Gateway® BP reaction BP Clonase™
   1549..5179    +  CDS            EGFR (fragment) (sequence partly withheld): precursor of human epidermal growth factor receptor
   5183..5207    -  protein_bind   attB2: mutant version of attB; recombination site for the Gateway® BP reaction BP Clonase™
   5260..5301    +  CDS            V5 tag: epitope tag from simian virus 5
   5427..5889    +  misc_feature   IRES: internal ribosome entry site (IRES) of the encephalomyocarditis virus (EMCV)
   5903..6622    +  CDS            EGFP: the original enhanced GFP (Yang et al., 1996) mammalian codon-optimized
   6636..7224    +  misc_feature   WPRE: woodchuck hepatitis virus posttranscriptional regulatory element
   7232..7297    +  CDS            nef (fragment): NEF_HV1Z2 - Experimental evidence at protein level: Swiss-Prot protein existence level 1. Extracellular Nef protein targets CD4(+) T-lymphocytes for apoptosis by interacting with CXCR4 surface receptors. From Human immunodeficiency virus type 1 group M subtype D (isolate Z2/CDC-Z34) (HIV-1).
   7299..7532    +  LTR            3' LTR (ΔU3): self-inactivating 3' long terminal repeat (LTR) from HIV-1
   7737..7841    +  promoter       AmpR promoter: bla
   7842..8702    +  CDS            AmpR: β-lactamase; bla; confers resistance to ampicillin, carbenicillin, and related antibiotics
   8873..9461    +  rep_origin     ori: high-copy-number ColE1/pMB1/pBR322/pUC origin of replication
   9644..9698    +  CDS            lacI (fragment): lac repressor; lacI; The lac repressor binds to the lac operator to inhibit transcription in E. coli. This inhibition can be relieved by adding lactose or isopropyl-β-D-thiogalactopyranoside (IPTG).
   9704..9797    +  rep_origin     SV40 ori (fragment): SV40 origin of replication
   9822..9859    +  CDS            lacI (fragment): lac repressor; lacI; The lac repressor binds to the lac operator to inhibit transcription in E. coli. This inhibition can be relieved by adding lactose or isopropyl-β-D-thiogalactopyranoside (IPTG).
   9872..9893    +  protein_bind   CAP binding site: CAP binding activates transcription in the presence of cAMP. E. coli catabolite activator protein
   9908..9938    +  promoter       lac promoter: promoter for the E. coli lac operon
   9942..9964    +  protein_bind   lac operator (fragment): The lac repressor binds to the lac operator to inhibit transcription in E. coli. This inhibition can be relieved by adding lactose or isopropyl-β-D-thiogalactopyranoside (IPTG). lac repressor encoded by lacI
   9996..10079   +  polyA_signal   SV40 poly(A) signal (fragment): SV40 polyadenylation signal
  10246..10575   +  CDS            nef (fragment): NEF_HV1BR - Experimental evidence at protein level: Swiss-Prot protein existence level 1. Extracellular Nef protein targets CD4(+) T-lymphocytes for apoptosis by interacting with CXCR4 surface receptors (PubMed:14990729). From Human immunodeficiency virus type 1 group M subtype B (isolate BRU/LAI) (HIV-1).
  10623..10880   +  LTR            5' LTR (truncated): truncated 5' long terminal repeat (LTR) from HIV-1
  10927..11052   +  misc_feature   HIV-1 Ψ: packaging signal of human immunodeficiency virus type 1
  11036..11374   +  CDS            HIV-1 gag (fragment): gag protein from human immunodeficiency virus 1; gag
  11549..11782   +  misc_feature   RRE: The Rev response element (RRE) of HIV-1 allows for Rev-dependent mRNA export from the nucleus to the cytoplasm.
