[The description below was written by a language model from this plasmid's Addgene catalogue record and pLannotate feature annotations shown in this document.]
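Description:
pHAGE-EGFR-A289D is a lentiviral expression plasmid built on the pHAGE backbone and carrying human EGFR with the A289D substitution. It is maintained in E. coli through a high-copy ColE1/pUC-type origin and selected with ampicillin via the β-lactamase gene. The sequenced plasmid is about 12.1 kb. Its HIV-1-derived transfer elements include a truncated 5' LTR, the Ψ packaging signal with an adjoining gag fragment, the Rev response element, the cPPT/CTS, and a ΔU3 self-inactivating 3' LTR. Together these allow the vector RNA to be packaged and integrated into target cells when viral proteins are supplied in trans, while the U3 deletion disables LTR-driven transcription after integration. Short annotated nef, Rev, lacI, lac promoter/operator and SV40 fragments appear to be backbone remnants rather than functional units.

The payload is driven by the constitutive human EF-1α promoter. The EGFR open reading frame was introduced by Gateway recombination and sits between attB1 and attB2 sites, with a V5 epitope tag annotated downstream of attB2. Whether the tag is actually fused in frame to the receptor depends on the presence of a native stop codon, which the record does not state. An EMCV IRES then directs translation of EGFP from the same transcript, so transduced cells can be identified or sorted by fluorescence, and a WPRE enhances transcript expression. No mammalian drug-selection marker is annotated.

The stated purpose is lentiviral expression of EGFR A289D. The associated publication concerns systematic functional annotation of somatic cancer mutations, consistent with use in stably expressing this variant in mammalian cells to assess its functional effects.
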