Addgene plasmid #116228: pHAGE-EGFR-A289D
Purpose: Lentiviral expression of EGFR A289D
Depositing lab: Gordon Mills & Kenneth Scott. Depositing organization: Baylor College of Medicine. Publication: Systematic Functional Annotation of Somatic Mutations in Cancer. Ng PK, Li J, Jeong KJ, Shao S, Chen H, Tsang YH, Sengupta S, Wang Z, Bhavana VH, Tran R, Soewito S, Minussi DC, Moreno D, Kong K, Dogruluk T, Lu H, Gao J, Tokheim C, Zhou DC, Johnson AM, Zeng J, Ip CKM, Ju Z, Wester M, Yu S, Li Y, Vellano CP, Schultz N, Karchin R, Ding L, Lu Y, Cheung LWT, Chen K, Shaw KR, Meric-Bernstam F, Scott KL, Yi S, Sahni N, Liang H, Mills GB. Cancer Cell. 2018 Mar 12;33(3):450-462.e10. doi: 10.1016/j.ccell.2018.01.021. PubMed 29533785.
Backbone
  Vector backbone: pHAGE
  Vector type: Lentiviral
Growth in bacteria
  Bacterial resistance: Ampicillin, 100 μg/mL
  Growth temperature: 37°C
  Growth strain: Stbl3
  Copy number: High Copy
Gene/Insert
  Gene/Insert name: EGFR
  Species: H. sapiens (human)
  Mutation: A289D
  Entrez Gene: EGFR (a.k.a. ERBB, ERBB1, ERRP, HER1, NISBD2, NNCIS, PIG61, mENA)
  Cloning method: Gateway Cloning
Terms and licenses: Academic/Nonprofit Terms; Industry Terms: Not Available to Industry
How to cite: pHAGE-EGFR-A289D was a gift from Gordon Mills & Kenneth Scott (Addgene plasmid # 116228 ; http://n2t.net/addgene:116228 ; RRID:Addgene_116228)
