>Addgene plasmid #116228 | pHAGE-EGFR-A289D | depositor partial sequence | sequence record 219101 | insert
ATGCGACCCTCCGGGACGGCCGGGGCAGCGCTCCTGGCGCTGCTGGCTGCGCTCTGCCCGGCGAGTCGGG
CTCTGGAGGAAAAGAAAGTTTGCCAAGGCACGAGTAACAAGCTCACGCAGTTGGGCACTTTTGAAGATCA
TTTTCTCAGCCTCCAGAGGATGTTCAATAACTGTGAGGTGGTCCTTGGGAATTTGGAAATTACCTATGTG
CAGAGGAATTATGATCTTTCCTTCTTAAAGACCATCCAGGAGGTGGCTGGTTATGTCCTCATTGCCCTCA
ACACAGTGGAGCGAATTCCTTTGGAAAACCTGCAGATCATCAGAGGAAATATGTACTACGAAAATTCCTA
TGCCTTAGCAGTCTTATCTAACTATGATGCAAATAAAACCGGACTGAAGGAGCTGCCCATGAGAAATTTA
CAGGAAATCCTGCATGGCGCCGTGCGGTTCAGCAACAACCCTGCCCTGTGCAACGTGGAGAGCATCCAGT
GGCGGGACATAGTCAGCAGTGACTTTCTCAGCAACATGTCGATGGACTTCCAGAACCACCTGGGCAGCTG
CCAAAAGTGTGATCCAAGCTGTCCCAATGGGAGCTGCTGGGGTGCAGGAGAGGAGAACTGCCAGAAACTG
ACCAAAATCATCTGTGCCCAGCAGTGCTCCGGGCGCTGCCGTGGCAAGTCCCCCAGTGACTGCTGCCACA
ACCAGTGTGCTGCAGGCTGCACAGGCCCCCGGGAGAGCGACTGCCTGGTCTGCCGCAAATTCCGAGACGA
AGCCACGTGCAAGGACACCTGCCCCCCACTCATGCTCTACAACCCCACCACGTACCAGATGGATGTGAAC
CCCGAGGGCAAATACAGCTTTGGTGACACCTGCGTGAAGAAGTGTCCCCGTAATTATGTGGTGACAGATC
ACGGCTCGTGCGTCCGAGCCTGTGGGGCCGACAGCTATGAGATGGAGGAAGACGGCGTCCGCAAGTGTAA
GAAGTGCGAAGGGCCTTGCCGCAAAGTGTGTAACGGAATAGGTATTGGTGAATTTAAAGACTCACTCTCC
ATAAATGCTACGAATATTAAACACTTCAAAAACTGCACCTCCATCAGTGGCGATCTCCACATCCTGCCGG
TGGCATTTAGGGGTGACTCCTTCACACATACTCCTCCTCTGGATCCACAGGAACTGGATATTCTGAAAAC
CGTAAAGGAAATCACAGGGTTTTTGCTGATTCAGGCTTGGCCTGAAAACAGGACGGACCTCCATGCCTTT
GAGAACCTAGAAATCATACGCGGCAGGACCAAGCAACATGGTCAGTTTTCTCTTGCAGTCGTCAGCCTGA
ACATAACATCCTTGGGATTACGCTCCCTCAAGGAGATAAGTGATGGAGATGTGATAATTTCAGGAAACAA
AAATTTGTGCTATGCAAATACAATAAACTGGAAAAAACTGTTTGGGACCTCCGGTCAGAAAACCAAAATT
ATAAGCAACAGAGGTGAAAACAGCTGCAAGGCCACAGGCCAGGTCTGCCATGCCTTGTGCTCCCCCGAGG
GCTGCTGGGGCCCGGAGCCCAGGGACTGCGTCTCTTGCCGGAATGTCAGCCGAGGCAGGGAATGCGTGGA
CAAGTGCAACCTTCTGGAGGGTGAGCCAAGGGAGTTTGTGGAGAACTCTGAGTGCATACAGTGCCACCCA
GAGTGCCTGCCTCAGGCCATGAACATCACCTGCACAGGACGGGGACCAGACAACTGTATCCAGTGTGCCC
ACTACATTGACGGCCCCCACTGCGTCAAGACCTGCCCGGCAGGAGTCATGGGAGAAAACAACACCCTGGT
CTGGAAGTACGCAGACGCCGGCCATGTGTGCCACCTGTGCCATCCAAACTGCACCTACGGATGCACTGGG
CCAGGTCTTGAAGGCTGTCCAACGAATGGGCCTAAGATCCCGTCCATCGCCACTGGGATGGTGGGGGCCC
TCCTCTTGCTGCTGGTGGTGGCCCTGGGGATCGGCCTCTTCATGCGAAGGCGCCACATCGTTCGGAAGCG
CACGCTGCGGAGGCTGCTGCAGGAGAGGGAGCTTGTGGAGCCTCTTACACCCAGT
[981 nt withheld, positions 2086-3066]
TTCTTCAGCAGCCCCTCCACGTCACGGACTCCCCTCCTGAGCTCTCTGAGTGCAACCAGCAACAATTCCA
CCGTGGCTTGCATTGATAGAAATGGGCTGCAAAGCTGTCCCATCAAGGAAGACAGCTTCTTGCAGCGATA
CAGCTCAGACCCCACAGGCGCCTTGACTGAGGACAGCATAGACGACACCTTCCTCCCAGTGCCTGAATAC
ATAAACCAGTCCGTTCCCAAAAGGCCCGCTGGCTCTGTGCAGAATCCTGTCTATCACAATCAGCCTCTGA
ACCCCGCGCCCAGCAGAGACCCACACTACCAGGACCCCCACAGCACTGCAGTGGGCAACCCCGAGTATCT
CAACACTGTCCAGCCCACCTGTGTCAACAGCACATTCGACAGCCCTGCCCACTGGGCCCAGAAAGGCAGC
CACCAAATTAGCCTGGACAACCCTGACTACCAGCAGGACTTCTTTCCCAAGGAAGCCAAGCCAAATGGCA
TCTTTAAGGGCTCCACAGCTGAAAATGCAGAATACCTAAGGGTCGCGCCACAAAGCAGTGAATTTATTGG
AGCATGA
